>Addgene plasmid #114783 | AT1G60630 I8_pECIA14 | addgene full sequence | sequence record 270261 | Addgene NGS Result
GTAAAACGACGGCCAGTGAATTAATTCGTTGCAGGACAGGATGTGGTGCCCGATGTGACTAGCTCTTTGC
TGCAGGCCGTCCTATCCTCTGGTTCCGATAAGAGACCCAGAACTCCGGCCCCCCACCGCCCACCGCCACC
CCCATACATATGTGGTACGCAAGTAAGAGTGCCTGCGCATGCCCCATGTGCCCCACCAAGAGCTTTGCAT
CCCATACAAGTCCCCAAAGTGGAGAACCGAACCAATTCTTCGCGGGCAGAACAAAAGCTTCTGCACACGT
CTCCACTCGAATTTGGAGCCGGCCGGCGTGTGCAAAAGAGGTGAATCGAACGAAAGACCCGTGTGTAAAG
CCGCGTTTCCAAAATGTATAAAACCGAGAGCATCTGGCCAATGTGCATCAGTTGTGGTCAGCAGCAAAAT
CAAGTGAATCATCTCAGTGCAACTAAAGGGGGGATCCGATCTCAATATGAAGTTATGCATATTACTGGCC
GTCGTGGCCTTTGTTGGCCTCTCGCTCGGGAGCGATGTTGAAGCTCTACTGAGTTTGAAATCATCCATTG
ATCCTTCAAATTCGATTCCATGGCGAGGAACAGATCCTTGCAACTGGGAAGGAGTCAAGAAATGCATGAA
AGGAAGAGTCTCAAAGCTTGTTCTTGAGAATTTGAACCTCAGTGGCTCACTCAACGGCAAGAGTTTGAAC
CAATTGGATCAACTTAGAGTTCTTAGTTTCAAAGGAAACTCTCTCTCTGGCTCAATCCCTAACCTATCTG
GTTTAGTCAACCTCAAATCTCTTTATCTCAACGATAATAACTTCTCCGGTGAGTTCCCTGAATCACTGAC
GTCTCTACACCGATTGAAAACGGTTGTTCTTTCCAGGAATCGGTTTTCCGGCAAGATTCCTAGCTCGTTG
CTCCGACTCTCCCGCCTTTACACGTTTTACGTTCAAGACAATCTCTTCTCTGGTTCCATTCCTCCTCTCA
ACCAAGCAACTCTCAGATTCTTTAATGTCTCGAATAATCAACTCTCTGGTCATATCCCACCAACACAAGC
TCTGAATCGGTTCAATGAGTCGTCGTTTACTGACAACATTGCTCTCTGCGGTGATCAGATTCAAAACTCA
TGCAATGACACCACTGGAATCACTTCAACTCCATCAGCAAAACCAGCTATCCCTGTAGCCAAAACACGTA
GCCTGGAGGTGCTGTTCCAGGGACCAAGCGGCAATCCCGGCGGCGATCTGGCCCCCCAGATGCTGCGCGA
GCTGCAGGAGACCAATGCCGCCCTGCAGGACGTGCGCGAGCTGCTGCGCCACCGCGTGAAGGAGATCACC
TTCCTGAAGAACACCGTGATGGAGTGCGACGCCTGCGGCATGCAGCCCTCTAGAGGCTCCGGCTCCATCA
TCCCAGTTGAGGAGGAGAACCCGGACTTCTGGAACCGCGAGGCAGCCGAGGCCCTGGGTGCCGCCAAGAA
GCTGCAGCCTGCACAGACAGCCGCCAAGAACCTCATCATCTTCCTGGGCGATGGGATGGGGGTGTCTACG
GTGACAGCTGCCAGGATCCTAAAAGGGCAGAAGAAGGACAAACTGGGGCCTGAGATACCCCTGGCCATGG
ACCGCTTCCCATATGTGGCTCTGTCCAAGACATACAATGTAGACAAACATGTGCCAGACAGTGGAGCCAC
AGCCACGGCCTACCTGTGCGGGGTCAAGGGCAACTTCCAGACCATTGGCTTGAGTGCAGCCGCCCGCTTT
AACCAGTGCAACACGACACGCGGCAACGAGGTCATCTCCGTGATGAATCGGGCCAAGAAAGCAGGGAAGT
CAGTGGGAGTGGTAACCACCACACGAGTGCAGCACGCCTCGCCAGCCGGCACCTACGCCCACACGGTGAA
CCGCAACTGGTACTCGGACGCCGACGTGCCTGCCTCGGCCCGCCAGGAGGGGTGCCAGGACATCGCTACG
CAGCTCATCTCCAACATGGACATTGACGTGATCCTAGGTGGAGGCCGAAAGTACATGTTTCGCATGGGAA
CCCCAGACCCTGAGTACCCAGATGACTACAGCCAAGGTGGGACCAGGCTGGACGGGAAGAATCTGGTGCA
GGAATGGCTGGCGAAGCGCCAGGGTGCCCGGTATGTGTGGAACCGCACTGAGCTCATGCAGGCTTCCCTG
GACCCGTCTGTGACCCATCTCATGGGTCTCTTTGAGCCTGGAGACATGAAATACGAGATCCACCGAGACT
CCACACTGGACCCCTCCCTGATGGAGATGACAGAGGCTGCCCTGCGCCTGCTGAGCAGGAACCCCCGCGG
CTTCTTCCTCTTCGTGGAGGGTGGTCGCATCGACCATGGTCATCATGAAAGCAGGGCTTACCGGGCACTG
ACTGAGACGATCATGTTCGACGACGCCATTGAGAGGGCGGGCCAGCTCACCAGCGAGGAGGACACGCTGA
GCCTCGTCACTGCCGACCACTCCCACGTCTTCTCCTTCGGAGGCTACCCCCTGCGAGGGAGCTCCATCTT
CGGGCTGGCCCCTGGCAAGGCCCGGGACAGGAAGGCCTACACGGTCCTCCTATACGGAAACGGTCCAGGC
TATGTGCTCAAGGACGGCGCCCGGCCGGATGTTACCGAGAGCGAGAGCGGGAGCCCCGAGTATCGGCAGC
AGTCAGCAGTGCCCCTGGACGAAGAGACCCACGCAGGCGAGGACGTGGCGGTGTTCGCGCGCGGCCCGCA
GGCGCACCTGGTTCACGGCGTGCAGGAGCAGACCTTCATAGCGCACGTCATGGCCTTCGCCGCCTGCCTG
GAGCCCTACACCGCCTGCGACCTGGCGCCCCCCGCCGGCACCACCGACGCCGCGCACCCGGGTTCTAGAG
GAAGCACCTCCGGCGATAACGATTACAAGGATGATGATGATAAGGCCAGCGGCACCGGTCATCATCACCA
TCACCATTGAGTTTAAACCCGCTGATCAGCCTCGACTGTGCCTTCTAAGGCCTGAGCTCGCTGATCAGCC
TCGATCGAGGATCCAGACATGATAAGATACATTGATGAGTTTGGACAAACCACAACTAGAATGCAGTGAA
AAAAATGCTTTATTTGTGAAATTTGTGATGCTATTGCTTTATTTGTAACCATTATAAGCTGCAATAAACA
AGTTAACAACAACAATTGCATTCATTTTATGTTTCAGGTTCAGGGGGAGGTGTGGGAGGTTTTTTAAAGC
AAGTAAAACCTCTACAAATGTGGTATGGCTGATTATGATCAGTCGACCTGCAGGCATGCAAGCTTGGCGT
AATCATGGTCATAGCTGTTTCCTGTGTGAAATTGTTATCCGCTCACAATTCCACACAACATACGAGCCGG
AAGCATAAAGTGTAAAGCCTGGGGTGCCTAATGAGTGAGCTAACTCACATTAATTGCGTTGCGCTCACTG
CCCGCTTTCCAGTCGGGAAACCTGTCGTGCCAGCTGCATTAATGAATCGGCCAACGCGCGGGGAGAGGCG
GTTTGCGTATTGGGCGCTCTTCCGCTTCCTCGCTCACTGACTCGCTGCGCTCGGTCGTTCGGCTGCGGCG
AGCGGTATCAGCTCACTCAAAGGCGGTAATACGGTTATCCACAGAATCAGGGGATAACGCAGGAAAGAAC
ATGTGAGCAAAAGGCCAGCAAAAGGCCAGGAACCGTAAAAAGGCCGCGTTGCTGGCGTTTTTCCATAGGC
TCCGCCCCCCTGACGAGCATCACAAAAATCGACGCTCAAGTCAGAGGTGGCGAAACCCGACAGGACTATA
AAGATACCAGGCGTTTCCCCCTGGAAGCTCCCTCGTGCGCTCTCCTGTTCCGACCCTGCCGCTTACCGGA
TACCTGTCCGCCTTTCTCCCTTCGGGAAGCGTGGCGCTTTCTCATAGCTCACGCTGTAGGTATCTCAGTT
CGGTGTAGGTCGTTCGCTCCAAGCTGGGCTGTGTGCACGAACCCCCCGTTCAGCCCGACCGCTGCGCCTT
ATCCGGTAACTATCGTCTTGAGTCCAACCCGGTAAGACACGACTTATCGCCACTGGCAGCAGCCACTGGT
AACAGGATTAGCAGAGCGAGGTATGTAGGCGGTGCTACAGAGTTCTTGAAGTGGTGGCCTAACTACGGCT
ACACTAGAAGAACAGTATTTGGTATCTGCGCTCTGCTGAAGCCAGTTACCTTCGGAAAAAGAGTTGGTAG
CTCTTGATCCGGCAAACAAACCACCGCTGGTAGCGGTGGTTTTTTTGTTTGCAAGCAGCAGATTACGCGC
AGAAAAAAAGGATCTCAAGAAGATCCTTTGATCTTTTCTACGGGGTCTGACGCTCAGTGGAACGAAAACT
CACGTTAAGGGATTTTGGTCATGAGATTATCAAAAAGGATCTTCACCTAGATCCTTTTAAATTAAAAATG
AAGTTTTAAATCAATCTAAAGTATATATGAGTAAACTTGGTCTGACAGTTACCAATGCTTAATCAGTGAG
GCACCTATCTCAGCGATCTGTCTATTTCGTTCATCCATAGTTGCCTGACTCCCCGTCGTGTAGATAACTA
CGATACGGGAGGGCTTACCATCTGGCCCCAGTGCTGCAATGATACCGCGAGACCCACGCTCACCGGCTCC
AGATTTATCAGCAATAAACCAGCCAGCCGGAAGGGCCGAGCGCAGAAGTGGTCCTGCAACTTTATCCGCC
TCCATCCAGTCTATTAATTGTTGCCGGGAAGCTAGAGTAAGTAGTTCGCCAGTTAATAGTTTGCGCAACG
TTGTTGCCATTGCTACAGGCATCGTGGTGTCACGCTCGTCGTTTGGTATGGCTTCATTCAGCTCCGGTTC
CCAACGATCAAGGCGAGTTACATGATCCCCCATGTTGTGCAAAAAAGCGGTTAGCTCCTTCGGTCCTCCG
ATCGTTGTCAGAAGTAAGTTGGCCGCAGTGTTATCACTCATGGTTATGGCAGCACTGCATAATTCTCTTA
CTGTCATGCCATCCGTAAGATGCTTTTCTGTGACTGGTGAGTACTCAACCAAGTCATTCTGAGAATAGTG
TATGCGGCGACCGAGTTGCTCTTGCCCGGCGTCAATACGGGATAATACCGCGCCACATAGCAGAACTTTA
AAAGTGCTCATCATTGGAAAACGTTCTTCGGGGCGAAAACTCTCAAGGATCTTACCGCTGTTGAGATCCA
GTTCGATGTAACCCACTCGTGCACCCAACTGATCTTCAGCATCTTTTACTTTCACCAGCGTTTCTGGGTG
AGCAAAAACAGGAAGGCAAAATGCCGCAAAAAAGGGAATAAGGGCGACACGGAAATGTTGAATACTCATA
CTCTTCCTTTTTCAATATTATTGAAGCATTTATCAGGGTTATTGTCTCATGAGCGGATACATATTTGAAT
GTATTTAGAAAAATAAACAAATAGGGGTTCCGCGCACATTTCCCCGAAAAGTGCCACCTGACGTCTAAGA
AACCATTATTATCATGACATTAACCTATAAAAATAGGCGTATCACGAGGCCCTTTCGTCTCGCGCGTTTC
GGTGATGACGGTGAAAACCTCTGACACATGCAGCTCCCGGAGACGGTCACAGCTTGTCTGTAAGCGGATG
CCGGGAGCAGACAAGCCCGTCAGGGCGCGTCAGCGGGTGTTGGCGGGTGTCGGGGCTGGCTTAACTATGC
GGCATCAGAGCAGATTGTACTGAGAGTGCACCATATGCGGTGTGAAATACCGCACAGATGCGTAAGGAGA
AAATACCGCATCAGGCGCCATTCGCCATTCAGGCTGCGCAACTGTTGGGAAGGGCGATCGGTGCGGGCCT
CTTCGCTATTACGCCAGCTGGCGAAAGGGGGATGTGCTGCAAGGCGATTAAGTTGGGTAACGCCAGGGTT
TTCCCAGTCACGACGTT
Features (pLannotate 1.2.2; 19 found; start..end, strand, type, name):
     23..449     +  promoter       MT promoter: Drosophila metallothionein promoter
    467..520     +  sig_peptide    BiP signal sequence: Drosophila BiP signal sequence
    476..1192    +  CDS            Y1063_ARATH (fragment): Experimental evidence at transcript level: Swiss-Prot protein existence level 2. From Arabidopsis thaliana (Mouse-ear cress).
   1229..1408    +  CDS            Comp (fragment): COMP_RAT - Experimental evidence at protein level: Swiss-Prot protein existence level 1. May play a role in the structural integrity of cartilage via its interaction with other extracellular matrix proteins such as the collagens and fibronectin. Can mediate the interaction of chondrocytes with the cartilage extracellular matrix through interaction with cell surface integrin receptors. Could play a role in the pathogenesis of osteoarthritis. Potent suppressor of apoptosis in both primary chondrocytes and transformed cells. Suppresses apoptosis by blocking the activation of caspase-3 and by indu
   1396..2848    +  CDS            SEAP (fragment): secreted alkaline phosphatase from human placenta The natural enzyme has a C-terminal transmembrane sequence that is replaced by a GPI anchor.
   2885..2914    +  CDS            2xFLAG (fragment): two tandem FLAG® epitope tags
   3020..3154    -  polyA_signal   SV40 poly(A) signal: SV40 polyadenylation signal
   3177..3261    -  CDS            large T antigen (fragment): large T antigen from SV40 (simian virus 40)
   3261..3285    +  misc_feature   MCS (fragment): pUC18/19 multiple cloning site
   3322..3338    -  protein_bind   lac operator: The lac repressor binds to the lac operator to inhibit transcription in E. coli. This inhibition can be relieved by adding lactose or isopropyl-β-D-thiogalactopyranoside (IPTG). lac repressor encoded by lacI
   3346..3376    -  promoter       lac promoter: promoter for the E. coli lac operon
   3391..3412    -  protein_bind   CAP binding site: CAP binding activates transcription in the presence of cAMP. E. coli catabolite activator protein
   3425..3517    -  CDS            lacI (fragment): lac repressor; lacI; The lac repressor binds to the lac operator to inhibit transcription in E. coli. This inhibition can be relieved by adding lactose or isopropyl-β-D-thiogalactopyranoside (IPTG).
   3700..4288    -  rep_origin     ori: high-copy-number ColE1/pMB1/pBR322/pUC origin of replication
   4459..5319    -  CDS            AmpR: β-lactamase; bla; confers resistance to ampicillin, carbenicillin, and related antibiotics
   5320..5424    -  promoter       AmpR promoter: bla
   5519..5554    +  CDS            rop (fragment): Rop protein, which maintains plasmids at low copy number; rop
   5656..5755    +  misc_feature   bom (fragment): basis of mobility region from pBR322
   5761..21      -  CDS            lacZα (fragment) (across the origin): LacZα fragment of β-galactosidase; lacZ fragment
