[The description below was written by a language model from this plasmid's Addgene catalogue record and pLannotate feature annotations shown in this document.]
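Description:
AT1G60630 I8_pECIA14 is an insect-cell expression plasmid built on the pECIA14 backbone. It produces a secreted "prey" protein in Drosophila cell culture and is meant to be used with the matching bait construct in pECIA2. In E. coli it is maintained as a high-copy plasmid through a ColE1/pUC-type origin and selected with ampicillin via the β-lactamase gene. The remaining bacterial annotations (lac promoter and operator, and fragments of lacZα, lacI, rop and bom) are cloning-vector remnants with no evident role in the design.

The expression cassette is driven by the copper-inducible Drosophila metallothionein promoter, so expression is switched on by adding copper sulfate. A Drosophila BiP signal sequence directs the product into the secretory pathway. It is followed in frame by the extracellular domain of the Arabidopsis thaliana leucine-rich repeat receptor kinase AT1G60630, which was inserted by ligation-independent cloning. Downstream of the ectodomain are the coiled-coil helix of rat COMP, human placental alkaline phosphatase, a FLAG epitope and, according to the depositor, a hexahistidine tag, which is not separately annotated in the feature table. An SV40 polyadenylation signal is annotated downstream of the cassette, though on the reverse strand.

The COMP helix pentamerises the prey, which raises avidity so that weak, transient ectodomain contacts can be detected. The alkaline phosphatase gives an enzymatic readout of prey bound to captured bait, and the FLAG and His tags allow detection or purification. The construct belongs to a collection used to map extracellular interactions among Arabidopsis LRR receptor kinases.
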