Addgene plasmid #114783: AT1G60630 I8_pECIA14
Purpose: Prey vector AT1G60630 I8_pECIA14 should be used with bait vector AT1G60630 I8_pECIA2.
Depositing lab: Youssef Belkhadir. Depositing organization: Gregor Mendel Institute of Molecular Plant Biology. Publication: An extracellular network of Arabidopsis leucine-rich repeat receptor kinases. Smakowska-Luzan E, Mott GA, Parys K, Stegmann M, Howton TC, Layeghifard M, Neuhold J, Lehner A, Kong J, Grunwald K, Weinberger N, Satbhai SB, Mayer D, Busch W, Madalinski M, Stolt-Bergner P, Provart NJ, Mukhtar MS, Zipfel C, Desveaux D, Guttman DS, Belkhadir Y. Nature. 2018 Jan 18;553(7688):342-346. doi: 10.1038/nature25184. Epub 2018 Jan 10. PubMed 29320478.
Backbone
  Vector backbone: pECIA14
  Backbone manufacturer: Chris Garcia (Addgene plasmid # 47051)
  Vector type: Insect Expression
Growth in bacteria
  Bacterial resistance: Ampicillin, 100 μg/mL
  Growth temperature: 37°C
  Growth strain: DH5alpha
  Copy number: High Copy
Gene/Insert
  Gene/Insert name: AT1G60630
  Species: A. thaliana (mustard weed)
  Entrez Gene: AT1G60630 (a.k.a. AT1G60630, F8A5.15, F8A5_15)
  Promoter: Metallothionein (Copper-Inducible)
  Cloning method: Ligation Independent Cloning
Terms and licenses: Academic/Nonprofit Terms; Industry Terms: Not Available to Industry
Depositor comments: Plasmid for secreted expression in Drosophila cell culture by induction via CuSO4. Insert is an extracellular domain of indicated LRR-RK, C-terminally tagged with Pentameric rat COMP helix, Alkaline Phosphatase (human, placental), Flag, and hexahistidine tags. Insert Protein Sequence: SDVEALLSLKSSIDPSNSIPWRGTDPCNWEGVKKCMKGRVSKLVLENLNLSGSLNGKSLNQLDQLRVLSFKGNSLSGSIPNLSGLVNLKSLYLNDNNFSGEFPESLTSLHRLKTVVLSRNRFSGKIPSSLLRLSRLYTFYVQDNLFSGSIPPLNQATLRFFNVSNNQLSGHIPPTQALNRFNESSFTDNIALCGDQIQNSCNDTTGITSTPSAKPAIPVAKTRS
How to cite: AT1G60630 I8_pECIA14 was a gift from Youssef Belkhadir (Addgene plasmid # 114783 ; http://n2t.net/addgene:114783 ; RRID:Addgene_114783)
